Addgene plasmid #134674: pRSFDuet1-tglA(C51)
Purpose: Expresses His6-TglA-Cys in E. Coli
Depositing lab: Wilfred van der Donk. Depositing organization: University of Illinois at Urbana-Champaign. Publication: Use of a scaffold peptide in the biosynthesis of amino acid-derived natural products. Ting CP, Funk MA, Halaby SL, Zhang Z, Gonen T, van der Donk WA. Science. 2019 Jul 19;365(6450):280-284. doi: 10.1126/science.aau6232. PubMed 31320540.
Backbone
  Vector backbone: pRSFDuet
  Vector type: Bacterial Expression
  Selectable markers: KanR
Growth in bacteria
  Bacterial resistance: Kanamycin, 50 μg/mL
  Growth temperature: 37°C
  Growth strain: DH5alpha
  Copy number: High Copy
Gene/Insert
  Gene/Insert name: TglA(C51)
  Insert size (bp): 153
  Mutation: insertion of cysteine 51
  GenBank ID: EGH61608.1
  Promoter: T7
  Tag / fusion protein: His6 (N terminal on insert)
  Cloning method: Restriction Enzyme; 5′ cloning site NdeI (destroyed during cloning); 3′ cloning site XhoI (destroyed during cloning)
  Sequencing primers: 5′ ACYCDuetUP1; 3′ DuetDOWN1
Terms and licenses: Academic/Nonprofit Terms; Industry Terms: Not Available to Industry
How to cite: pRSFDuet1-tglA(C51) was a gift from Wilfred van der Donk (Addgene plasmid # 134674 ; http://n2t.net/addgene:134674 ; RRID:Addgene_134674)
