[The description below was written by a language model from this plasmid's Addgene catalogue record and pLannotate feature annotations shown in this document.]
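Description:
pRSFDuet1-tglA(C51) is a bacterial expression plasmid built on the pRSFDuet backbone and designed to produce His6-tagged TglA carrying an additional cysteine (His6-TglA-Cys) in E. coli. It replicates from the RSF1030 origin, recorded as high copy. This origin is compatible with other common origins, so the plasmid can be maintained alongside other plasmids for co-expression. Selection is by kanamycin through the aph(3')-Ia KanR gene. The backbone also carries lacI with its own promoter, which supplies the lac repressor.

The sequence is about 4 kb and shows the usual Duet layout of two T7 promoter/lac operator units in tandem, with the T7 gene 10 ribosome binding site annotated after the first one and a single T7 terminator downstream of the second. Transcription therefore depends on T7 RNA polymerase from a suitable host and is repressed by LacI until induced with IPTG or lactose. The insert is a 153 bp TglA coding sequence with a cysteine inserted at position 51 and an N-terminal His6 tag for affinity purification.

The automated annotation does not label the insert or the tag. The unannotated gap between the first RBS and the second T7 promoter is large enough to hold them, and the listed sequencing primers also flank the first cloning site. However, the catalogue lists NdeI and XhoI as the (destroyed) cloning sites, which are normally associated with the second site, so the exact placement is not settled by the record. The S-Tag, SET1 and TcR fragments are backbone remnants or partial matches rather than functional elements.

The associated publication concerns the use of a scaffold peptide in the biosynthesis of amino acid-derived natural products, so the plasmid probably serves to produce the cysteine-extended TglA peptide as a substrate for such studies.
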