Features (pLannotate 1.2.2; 17 found; start..end, strand, type, name):
     23..41      +  promoter       T7 promoter: promoter for bacteriophage T7 RNA polymerase
     42..66      +  protein_bind   lac operator: The lac repressor binds to the lac operator to inhibit transcription in E. coli. This inhibition can be relieved by adding lactose or isopropyl-β-D-thiogalactopyranoside (IPTG). lac repressor encoded by lacI
     81..103     +  RBS            RBS: efficient ribosome binding site from bacteriophage T7 gene 10 (Olins and Rangwala, 1989)
    378..396     +  promoter       T7 promoter: promoter for bacteriophage T7 RNA polymerase
    397..421     +  protein_bind   lac operator: The lac repressor binds to the lac operator to inhibit transcription in E. coli. This inhibition can be relieved by adding lactose or isopropyl-β-D-thiogalactopyranoside (IPTG). lac repressor encoded by lacI
    530..571     +  CDS            S-Tag (fragment): affinity and epitope tag derived from pancreatic ribonuclease A
    601..618     +  CDS            SET1 (fragment): solubility-enhancement tag derived from T7 phage gene 10B
    626..673     +  terminator     T7 terminator: transcription terminator for bacteriophage T7 RNA polymerase
    837..894     +  promoter       AmpR promoter (fragment): bla
    903..1718    -  CDS            KanR: aminoglycoside phosphotransferase; aph(3')-Ia; confers resistance to kanamycin in bacteria or G418 (Geneticin®) in eukaryotes
   1719..1810    -  promoter       AmpR promoter: bla
   1826..2575    -  rep_origin     RSF ori: Plasmids containing the RSF 1030 origin of replication can be propagated in E. coli cells that contain additional plasmids with compatible origins.
   2658..2722    -  CDS            TcR (fragment): tetracycline efflux protein; tet; confers resistance to tetracycline
   2737..2758    -  protein_bind   CAP binding site: CAP binding activates transcription in the presence of cAMP. E. coli catabolite activator protein
   2771..3853    -  CDS            lacI: lac repressor; lacI; The lac repressor binds to the lac operator to inhibit transcription in E. coli. This inhibition can be relieved by adding lactose or isopropyl-β-D-thiogalactopyranoside (IPTG).
   3854..3931    -  promoter       lacI promoter: lacI
   3939..20      -  CDS            TcR (fragment) (across the origin): tetracycline efflux protein; tet; confers resistance to tetracycline
>Addgene plasmid #134674 | pRSFDuet1-tglA(C51) | addgene full sequence | sequence record 305754 | Addgene NGS Result
TGCGACTCCTGCATTAGGAAATTAATACGACTCACTATAGGGGAATTGTGAGCGGATAACAATTCCCCTG
TAGAAATAATTTTGTTTAACTTTAATAAGGAGATATACCATGGGCAGCAGCCATCACCATCATCACCACA
GCCAGGATCCGATGGGACAACCCAACGTGCAGTCCGTTGAAAACCAGCAAGCGTCCGGCGATGTAAAAGA
TCTCGAAAACACTCCGCAGGCCACAGAGGAGGCGTTGTTTGAAGAGTTTGACCTGGATGACATTGAAGTC
ATCGAGAGCAAGGTCTTTGCCTGCTGAAGCTTGCGGCCGCATAATGCTTAAGTCGAACAGAAAGTAATCG
TATTGTACACGGCCGCATAATCGAAATTAATACGACTCACTATAGGGGAATTGTGAGCGGATAACAATTC
CCCATCTTAGTATATTAGTTAAGTATAAGAAGGAGATATACATATGGCAGATCTCAATTGGATATCGGCC
GGCCACGCGATCGCTGACGTCGGTACCCTCGAGTCTGGTAAAGAAACCGCTGCTGCGAAATTTGAACGCC
AGCACATGGACTCGTCTACTAGCGCAGCTTAATTAACCTAGGCTGCTGCCACCGCTGAGCAATAACTAGC
ATAACCCCTTGGGGCCTCTAAACGGGTCTTGAGGGGTTTTTTGCTGAAACCTCAGGCATTTGAGAAGCAC
ACGGTCACACTGCTTCCGGTAGTCAATAAACCGGTAAACCAGCAATAGACATAAGCGGCTATTTAACGAC
CCTGCCCTGAACCGACGACAAGCTGACGACCGGGTCTCCGCAAGTGGCACTTTTCGGGGAAATGTGCGCG
GAACCCCTATTTGTTTATTTTTCTAAATACATTCAAATATGTATCCGCTCATGAATTAATTCTTAGAAAA
ACTCATCGAGCATCAAATGAAACTGCAATTTATTCATATCAGGATTATCAATACCATATTTTTGAAAAAG
CCGTTTCTGTAATGAAGGAGAAAACTCACCGAGGCAGTTCCATAGGATGGCAAGATCCTGGTATCGGTCT
GCGATTCCGACTCGTCCAACATCAATACAACCTATTAATTTCCCCTCGTCAAAAATAAGGTTATCAAGTG
AGAAATCACCATGAGTGACGACTGAATCCGGTGAGAATGGCAAAAGTTTATGCATTTCTTTCCAGACTTG
TTCAACAGGCCAGCCATTACGCTCGTCATCAAAATCACTCGCATCAACCAAACCGTTATTCATTCGTGAT
TGCGCCTGAGCGAGACGAAATACGCGGTCGCTGTTAAAAGGACAATTACAAACAGGAATCGAATGCAACC
GGCGCAGGAACACTGCCAGCGCATCAACAATATTTTCACCTGAATCAGGATATTCTTCTAATACCTGGAA
TGCTGTTTTCCCGGGGATCGCAGTGGTGAGTAACCATGCATCATCAGGAGTACGGATAAAATGCTTGATG
GTCGGAAGAGGCATAAATTCCGTCAGCCAGTTTAGTCTGACCATCTCATCTGTAACATCATTGGCAACGC
TACCTTTGCCATGTTTCAGAAACAACTCTGGCGCATCGGGCTTCCCATACAATCGATAGATTGTCGCACC
TGATTGCCCGACATTATCGCGAGCCCATTTATACCCATATAAATCAGCATCCATGTTGGAATTTAATCGC
GGCCTAGAGCAAGACGTTTCCCGTTGAATATGGCTCATACTCTTCCTTTTTCAATATTATTGAAGCATTT
ATCAGGGTTATTGTCTCATGAGCGGATACATATTTGAATGTATTTAGAAAAATAAACAAATAGGCATGCA
GCGCTCTTCCGCTTCCTCGCTCACTGACTCGCTACGCTCGGTCGTTCGACTGCGGCGAGCGGTGTCAGCT
CACTCAAAAGCGGTAATACGGTTATCCACAGAATCAGGGGATAAAGCCGGAAAGAACATGTGAGCAAAAA
GCAAAGCACCGGAAGAAGCCAACGCCGCAGGCGTTTTTCCATAGGCTCCGCCCCCCTGACGAGCATCACA
AAAATCGACGCTCAAGCCAGAGGTGGCGAAACCCGACAGGACTATAAAGATACCAGGCGTTTCCCCCTGG
AAGCTCCCTCGTGCGCTCTCCTGTTCCGACCCTGCCGCTTACCGGATACCTGTCCGCCTTTCTCCCTTCG
GGAAGCGTGGCGCTTTCTCATAGCTCACGCTGTTGGTATCTCAGTTCGGTGTAGGTCGTTCGCTCCAAGC
TGGGCTGTGTGCACGAACCCCCCGTTCAGCCCGACCGCTGCGCCTTATCCGGTAACTATCGTCTTGAGTC
CAACCCGGTAAGACACGACTTATCGCCACTGGCAGCAGCCATTGGTAACTGATTTAGAGGACTTTGTCTT
GAAGTTATGCACCTGTTAAGGCTAAACTGAAAGAACAGATTTTGGTGAGTGCGGTCCTCCAACCCACTTA
CCTTGGTTCAAAGAGTTGGTAGCTCAGCGAACCTTGAGAAAACCACCGTTGGTAGCGGTGGTTTTTCTTT
ATTTATGAGATGATGAATCAATCGGTCTATCAAGTCAACGAACAGCTATTCCGTTACTCTAGATTTCAGT
GCAATTTATCTCTTCAAATGTAGCACCTGAAGTCAGCCCCATACGATATAAGTTGTAATTCTCATGTTAG
TCATGCCCCGCGCCCACCGGAAGGAGCTGACTGGGTTGAAGGCTCTCAAGGGCATCGGTCGAGATCCCGG
TGCCTAATGAGTGAGCTAACTTACATTAATTGCGTTGCGCTCACTGCCCGCTTTCCAGTCGGGAAACCTG
TCGTGCCAGCTGCATTAATGAATCGGCCAACGCGCGGGGAGAGGCGGTTTGCGTATTGGGCGCCAGGGTG
GTTTTTCTTTTCACCAGTGAGACGGGCAACAGCTGATTGCCCTTCACCGCCTGGCCCTGAGAGAGTTGCA
GCAAGCGGTCCACGCTGGTTTGCCCCAGCAGGCGAAAATCCTGTTTGATGGTGGTTAACGGCGGGATATA
ACATGAGCTGTCTTCGGTATCGTCGTATCCCACTACCGAGATGTCCGCACCAACGCGCAGCCCGGACTCG
GTAATGGCGCGCATTGCGCCCAGCGCCATCTGATCGTTGGCAACCAGCATCGCAGTGGGAACGATGCCCT
CATTCAGCATTTGCATGGTTTGTTGAAAACCGGACATGGCACTCCAGTCGCCTTCCCGTTCCGCTATCGG
CTGAATTTGATTGCGAGTGAGATATTTATGCCAGCCAGCCAGACGCAGACGCGCCGAGACAGAACTTAAT
GGGCCCGCTAACAGCGCGATTTGCTGGTGACCCAATGCGACCAGATGCTCCACGCCCAGTCGCGTACCGT
CTTCATGGGAGAAAATAATACTGTTGATGGGTGTCTGGTCAGAGACATCAAGAAATAACGCCGGAACATT
AGTGCAGGCAGCTTCCACAGCAATGGCATCCTGGTCATCCAGCGGATAGTTAATGATCAGCCCACTGACG
CGTTGCGCGAGAAGATTGTGCACCGCCGCTTTACAGGCTTCGACGCCGCTTCGTTCTACCATCGACACCA
CCACGCTGGCACCCAGTTGATCGGCGCGAGATTTAATCGCCGCGACAATTTGCGACGGCGCGTGCAGGGC
CAGACTGGAGGTGGCAACGCCAATCAGCAACGACTGTTTGCCCGCCAGTTGTTGTGCCACGCGGTTGGGA
ATGTAATTCAGCTCCGCCATCGCCGCTTCCACTTTTTCCCGCGTTTTCGCAGAAACGTGGCTGGCCTGGT
TCACCACGCGGGAAACGGTCTGATAAGAGACACCGGCATACTCTGCGACATCGTATAACGTTACTGGTTT
CACATTCACCACCCTGAATTGACTCTCTTCCGGGCGCTATCATGCCATACCGCGAAAGGTTTTGCGCCAT
TCGATGGTGTCCGGGATCTCGACGCTCTCCCTTA
